>Addgene plasmid #90194 | pIB184 (EM) | depositor full sequence | sequence record 174637 | pIB184 (EM) sequence 6082 bps
TAACTCAACGCTAGTAGTGGATTTAATCCCAAATGAGCCAACAGAACCAGAGCCAGAAACAGAATCAGAA
CAAGTAACATTGGATTTAGAAATGGAAGAAGAAAAAAGCAATGACTTCGTGTGAATAATGCACGAAATCG
TTGCTTATTTTTTTTTAAAAGCGGTATACTAGATATAACGAAACAACGAACTGAATAGAAACGAAAAAAG
AGCCATGACACATTTATAAAATGTTTGACGACATTTTATAAATGCATAGCCCGATAAGATTGCCAAACCA
ACGCTTATCAGTTAGTCAGATGAACTCTTCCCTCGTAAGAAGTTATTTAATTAACTTTGTTTGAAGACGG
TATATAACCGTACTATCATTATATAGGGAAATCAGAGAGTTTTCAAGTATCTAAGCTACTGAATTTAAGA
ATTGTTAAGCAATCAATCGGAAATCGTTTGATTGCTTTTTTTGTATTCATTTATAGAAGGTGGAGTTTGT
ATGAATCATGATGAATGTAAAACTTATATAAAAAATAGTTTATTGGAGATAAGAAAATTAGCAAATATCT
ATACACTAGAAACGTTTAAGAAAGAGTTAGAAAAGAGAAATATCTACTTAGAAACAAAATCAGATAAGTA
TTTTTCTTCGGAGGGGGAAGATTATATATATAAGTTAATAGAAAATAACAAAATAATTTATTCGATTAGT
GGAAAAAAATTGACTTATAAAGGAAAAAAATCTTTTTCAAAACATGCAATATTGAAACAGTTGAATGAAA
AAGCAAACCAAGTTAATTAAACAACCTATTTTATAGGATTTATAGGAAAGGAGAACAGCTGAATGAATAT
CCCTTTTGTTGTAGAAACTGTGCTTCATGACGGCTTGTTAAAGTACAAATTTAAAAATAGTAAAATTCGC
TCAATCACTACCAAGCCAGGTAAAAGCAAAGGGGCTATTTTTGCGTATCGCTCAAAATCAAGCATGATTG
GCGGTCGTGGTGTTGTTCTGACTTCCGAGGAAGCGATTCAAGAAAATCAAGATACATTTACACATTGGAC
ACCCAACGTTTATCGTTATGGAACGTATGCAGACGAAAACCGTTCATACACGAAAGGACATTCTGAAAAC
AATTTAAGACAAATCAATACCTTCTTTATTGATTTTGATATTCACACGGCAAAAGAAACTATTTCAGCAA
GCGATATTTTAACAACCGCTATTGATTTAGGTTTTATGCCTACTATGATTATCAAATCTGATAAAGGTTA
TCAAGCATATTTTGTTTTAGAAACGCCAGTCTATGTGACTTCAAAATCAGAATTTAAATCTGTCAAAGCA
GCCAAAATAATTTCGCAAAATATCCGAGAATATTTTGGAAAGTCTTTGCCAGTTGATCTAACGTGTAATC
ATTTTGGTATTGCTCGCATACCAAGAACGGACAATGTAGAATTTTTTGATCCTAATTACCGTTATTCTTT
CAAAGAATGGCAAGATTGGTCTTTCAAACAAACAGATAATAAGGGCTTTACTCGTTCAAGTCTAACGGTT
TTAAGCGGTACAGAAGGCAAAAAACAAGTAGATGAACCCTGGTTTAATCTCTTATTGCACGAAACGAAAT
TTTCAGGAGAAAAGGGTTTAATAGGGCGTAATAACGTCATGTTTACCCTCTCTTTAGCCTACTTTAGTTC
AGGCTATTCAATCGAAACGTGCGAATATAATATGTTTGAGTTTAATAATCGATTAGATCAACCCTTAGAA
GAAAAAGAAGTAATCAAAATTGTTAGAAGTGCCTATTCAGAAAACTATCAAGGGGCTAATAGGGAATACA
TTACCATTCTTTGCAAAGCTTGGGTATCAAGTGATTTAACCAGTAAAGATTTATTTGTCCGTCAAGGGTG
GTTTAAATTCAAGAAAAAAAGAAGCGAACGTCAACGTGTTCATTTGTCAGAATGGAAAGAAGATTTAATG
GCTTATATTAGCGAAAAAAGCGATGTATACAAGCCTTATTTAGTGACGACCAAAAAAGAGATTAGAGAAG
TGCTAGGCATTCCTGAACGGACATTAGATAAATTGCTGAAGGTACTGAAGGCGAATCAGGAAATTTTCTT
TAAGATTAAACCAGGAAGAAATGGTGGCATTCAACTTGCTAGTGTTAAATCATTGTTGCTATCGATCATT
AAAGTAAAAAAAGAAGAAAAAGAAAGCTATATAAAGGCGCTGACAAATTCTTTTGACTTAGAGCATACAT
TCATTCAAGAGACTTTAAACAAGCTAGCAGAACGCCCTAAAACGGACACACAACTCGATTTGTTTAGCTA
TGATACAGGCTGAAAATAAAACCCGCACTATGCCATTACATTTATATCTATGATACGTGTTTGTTTTTTC
TTTGCTGTTTAGCGAATGATTAGCAGAAATATACAGAGTAAGATTTTAATTAATTATTAGGGGGAGAAGG
AGAGAGTAGCCCGAAAACTTTTAGTTGGCTTGGACTGAACGAAGTGAGGGAAAGGCTACTAAAACGTCGA
GGGGCAGTGAGAGCGAAGCGAACACTTGATTTTTTAATTTTCTATCTTTTATAGGTCATTAGAGTATACT
TATTTGTCCTATAAACTATTTAGCAGCATAATAGATTTATTGAATAGGTCATTTAAGTTGAGCATATTAG
AGGAGGAAAATCTTGGAGAAATATTTGAAGAACCCGATTACATGGATTGGATTAGTTCTTGTGGTTACGT
GGTTTTTAACTAAAAGTAGTGAATTTTTGATTTTTGGTGTGTGTGTCTTGTTGTTAGTATTTGCTAGTCA
AAGTGATTAAATAGAATTTAAGGCTATTGGTGTTTATGGCTCTCTTGGTCGTCAGACTGATGGGCCCCGA
AAAGCCCTGACAACCCTTGTTCCTAAAAAGGAATAAGCGTTCGGTCAGTAAATAATAGAAATAAAAAATC
AGACCTAAGACTGATGACAAAAAGAGAAAATTTTGATAAAATAGTCTTAGAATTAAATTAAAAAGGGAGG
CCAAATATAATGAAAAATATGAATGACAATGATGTTGGATCCCCGCGGTACCCGGGAATTCTAGAGCTCG
AGATCTATCGATAAGCTTAAGTGATTAGTCAAAGAATGGTGATGACAATTGTACTCGACCTGCAGCCAAG
CTTATCGATTCTAGACGCTCTTCCGCTTCCTCGCTCACTGACTCGCTGCGCTCGGTCGTTCGGCTGCGGC
GAGCGGTATCAGCTCACTCAAAGGCGGTAATACGGTTATCCACAGAATCAGGGGATAACGCAGGAAAGAA
CATGTGAGCAAAAGGCCAGCAAAAGGCCAGGAACCGTAAAAAGGCCGCGTTGCTGGCGTTTTTCCATAGG
CTCCGCCCCCCTGACGAGCATCACAAAAATCGACGCTCAAGTCAGAGGTGGCGAAACCCGACAGGACTAT
AAAGATACCAGGCGTTTCCCCCTGGAAGCTCCCTCGTGCGCTCTCCTGTTCCGACCCTGCCGCTTACCGG
ATACCTGTCCGCCTTTCTCCCTTCGGGAAGCGTGGCGCTTTCTCATAGCTCACGCTGTAGGTATCTCAGT
TCGGTGTAGGTCGTTCGCTCCAAGCTGGGCTGTGTGCACGAACCCCCCGTTCAGCCCGACCGCTGCGCCT
TATCCGGTAACTATCGTCTTGAGTCCAACCCGGTAAGACACGACTTATCGCCACTGGCAGCAGCCACTGG
TAACAGGATTAGCAGAGCGAGGTATGTAGGCGGTGCTACAGAGTTCTTGAAGTGGTGGCCTAACTACGGC
TACACTAGAAGGACAGTATTTGGTATCTGCGCTCTGCTGAAGCCAGTTACCTTCGGAAAAAGAGTTGGTA
GCTCTTGATCCGGCAAACAAACCACCGCTGGTAGCGGTGGTTTTTTTGTTTGCAAGCAGCAGATTACGCG
CAGAAAAAAAGGATCTCAAGAAGATCCTTTGATCTTTTCTACGGGGTCTGACGCTCAGTGGAACGAAAAC
TCACGTTAAGGGATTTTGGTCATGAGATTATCAAAAAGGATCTTCACCTAGATCCTTTTAAATTAAATCT
AGAATCGATACGATTTTGAAGTGGCAACAGATAAAAAAAAGCAGTTTAAAATTGTTGCTGAACTTTTAAA
ACAAGCAAATACAATCATTGTCGCAACAGATAGCGACAGAGAAGGCGAAAACATTGCCTGGTCGATCATT
CATAAAGCAAATGCCTTTTCTAAAGATAAAACGTATAAAAGACTATGGATCAATAGTTTAGAAAAAGATG
TGATCCGTAGCGGTTTTCAAAATTTGCAACCAGGAATGAATTACTATCCCTTTTATCAAGAAGCGCAAAA
GAAAAACGAAATGATACACCAATCAGTGCAAAAAAAGATATAATGGGAGATAAGACGGTTCGTGTTCGTG
CTGACTTGCACCATATCATAAAAATCGAAACAGCAAAGAATGGCGGAAACGTAAAAGAAGTTATGGAAAT
AAGACTTAGAAGCAAACTTAAGAGTGTGTTGATAGTGCAGTATCTTAAAATTTTGTATAATAGGAATTGA
AGTTAAATTAGATGCTAAAAATTTGTAATTAAGAAGGAGTGATTACATGAACAAAAATATAAAATATTCT
CAAAACTTTTTAACGAGTGAAAAAGTACTCAACCAAATAATAAAACAATTGAATTTAAAAGAAACCGATA
CCGTTTACGAAATTGGAACAGGTAAAGGGCATTTAACGACGAAACTGGCTAAAATAAGTAAACAGGTAAC
GTCTATTGAATTAGACAGTCATCTATTCAACTTATCGTCAGAAAAATTAAAACTGAATACTCGTGTCACT
TTAATTCACCAAGATATTCTACAGTTTCAATTCCCTAACAAACAGAGGTATAAAATTGTTGGGAGTATTC
CTTACCATTTAAGCACACAAATTATTAAAAAAGTGGTTTTTGAAAGCCATGCGTCTGACATCTATCTGAT
TGTTGAAGAAGGATTCTACAAGCGTACCTTGGATATTCACCGAACACTAGGGTTGCTCTTGCACACTCAA
GTCTCGATTCAGCAATTGCTTAAGCTGCCAGCGGAATGCTTTCATCCTAAACCAAAAGTAAACAGTGTCT
TAATAAAACTTACCCGCCATACCACAGATGTTCCAGATAAATATTGGAAGCTATATACGTACTTTGTTTC
AAAATGGGTCAATCGAGAATATCGTCAACTGTTTACTAAAAATCAGTTTCATCAAGCAATGAAACACGCC
AAAGTAAACAATTTAAGTACCGTTACTTATGAGCAAGTATTGTCTATTTTTAATAGTTATCTATTATTTA
ACGGGAGGAAATAATTCTATGAGTCGCTTTTGTAAATTTGGAAAGTTACACGTTACTAAAGGGAATGTAG
ATAAATTATTAGGTATACTACTGACAGCTTCCAAGGAGCTAAAGAGGTCCCTAGCGCTCTTATCATGGGG
AAGCTCGGATCATATGCAAGACAAAATAAACTCGCAACAGCACTTGGAGAAATGGGACGAATCGAGAAAA
CCCTCTTTACGCTGGATTACATATCTAATAAAGCCGTAAGGAGACGGGTTCAAAAAGGTTTAAATAAAGG
AGAAGCAATCAATGCATTAGCTAGAACTATATTTTTTGGACAACGTGGAGAATTTAGAGAACGTGCTCTC
CAAGACCAGTTACAAAGAGCTAGTGCACTAAACATAATTATTAACGCTATAAGTGTGTGGAACACTGTAT
ATATGGAAAAAGCCGTAGAAGAATTAAAAGCAAGAGGAGAATTTAGAGAAGATTTAATGCCATATGCGTG
GCCGTTAGGATGGGAACATATCAATTTTCTTGGAGAATACAAATTTGAAGGATTACATGACACTGGGCAA
ATGAATTTACGTCCTTTACGTATAAAAGAGCCGTTTTATTCTTAATATAACGGCTCTTTTTATAGAAAAA
ATCCTTAGCGTGGTTTTTTTCCGAAATGCTGGCGGTACCCCAAGAATTAGAAATGAGTAGATCAAATTAT
TCACGAATAGAATCAGGAAAATCAGATCCAACCATAAAAACACTAGAACAAATTGCAAAGTT
Features (pLannotate 1.2.2; 5 found; start..end, strand, type, name):
    833..2320    +  CDS            repS: REPS_STRPY - Protein predicted: Swiss-Prot protein existence level 4. Essential for replication. From Streptococcus pyogenes.
   3351..3939    -  rep_origin     ori: high-copy-number ColE1/pMB1/pBR322/pUC origin of replication
   4597..5331    +  CDS            erm: ERM_STREE - Experimental evidence at protein level: Swiss-Prot protein existence level 1. This protein produces a dimethylation of the adenine residue at position 2085 in 23S rRNA, resulting in reduced affinity between ribosomes and macrolide-lincosamide-streptogramin B antibiotics. From Streptococcus pneumoniae.
   5398..5922    +  CDS            tnpA (fragment): TNPA_BACTU - Protein inferred from homology: Swiss-Prot protein existence level 3. Required for transposition of transposon Tn4430. From Bacillus thuringiensis.
   5991..121     +  CDS            copR (fragment) (across the origin): COPR_STRAG - Protein predicted: Swiss-Prot protein existence level 4. Involved in copy control of plasmid pIP501. From Streptococcus agalactiae.
