>Addgene plasmid #90194 | pIB184 (EM) | addgene full sequence | sequence record 177589 | Addgene NGS Result
CGAAAAGCCCTGACAACCCTTGTTCCTAAAAAGGAATAAGCGTTCGGTCAGTAAATAATAGAAATAAAAA
ATCAGACCTAAGACTGATGACAAAAAGAGAAAATTTTGATAAAATAGTCTTAGAATTAAATTAAAAAGGG
AGGCCAAATATAATGAAAAATATGAATGACAATGATGTTGGATCCCCGCGGTACCCGGGAATTCTAGAGC
TCGAGATCTATCGATAAGCTTAAGTGATTAGTCAAAGAATGGTGATGACAATTGTAAATTCTATTTAATC
ACTTTGACTAGCAAATACTAACAACAAGACACACACACCAAAAATCAAAAATTCACTACTTTTAGTTAAA
AACCACGTAACCACAAGAACTAATCCAATCCATGTAATCGGGTTCTTCAAATATTTCTCCAAGATTTTCC
TCCTCTAATATGCTCAACTTAAATGACCTATTCAATAAATCTATTATGCTGCTAAATAGTTTATAGGACA
AATAAGTATACTCTAATGACCTATAAAAGATAGAAAATTAAAAAATCAAGTGTTCGCTTCGCTCTCACTG
CCCCTCGACGTTTTAGTAGCCTTTCCCTCACTTCGTTCAGTCCAAGCCAACTAAAAGTTTTCGGGCTACT
CTCTCCTTCTCCCCCTAATAATTAATTAAAATCTTACTCTGTATATTTCTGCTAATCATTCGCTAAACAG
CAAAGAAAAAACAAACACGTATCATAGATATAAATGTAATGGCATAGTGCGGGTTTTATTTTCAGCCTGT
ATCATAGCTAAACAAATCGAGTTGTGTGTCCGTTTTAGGGCGTTCTGCTAGCTTGTTTAAAGTCTCTTGA
ATGAATGTATGCTCTAAGTCAAAAGAATTTGTCAGCGCCTTTATATAGCTTTCTTTTTCTTCTTTTTTTA
CTTTAATGATCGATAGCAACAATGATTTAACACTAGCAAGTTGAATGCCACCATTTCTTCCTGGTTTAAT
CTTAAAGAAAATTTCCTGATTCGCCTTCAGTACCTTCAGCAATTTATCTAATGTCCGTTCAGGAATGCCT
AGCACTTCTCTAATCTCTTTTTTGGTCGTCACTAAATAAGGCTTGTATACATCGCTTTTTTCGCTAATAT
AAGCCATTAAATCTTCTTTCCATTCTGACAAATGAACACGTTGACGTTCGCTTCTTTTTTTCTTGAATTT
AAACCACCCTTGACGGACAAATAAATCTTTACTGGTTAAATCACTTGATACCCAAGCTTTGCAAAGAATG
GTAATGTATTCCCTATTAGCCCCTTGATAGTTTTCTGAATAGGCACTTCTAACAATTTTGATTACTTCTT
TTTCTTCTAAGGGTTGATCTAATCGATTATTAAACTCAAACATATTATATTCGCACGTTTCGATTGAATA
GCCTGAACTAAAGTAGGCTAAAGAGAGGGTAAACATGACGTTATTACGCCCTATTAAACCCTTTTCTCCT
GAAAATTTCGTTTCGTGCAATAAGAGATTAAACCAGGGTTCATCTACTTGTTTTTTGCCTTCTGTACCGC
TTAAAACCGTTAGACTTGAACGAGTAAAGCCCTTATTATCTGTTTGTTTGAAAGACCAATCTTGCCATTC
TTTGAAAGAATAACGGTAATTAGGATCAAAAAATTCTACATTGTCCGTTCTTGGTATGCGAGCAATACCA
AAATGATTACACGTTAGATCAACTGGCAAAGACTTTCCAAAATATTCTCGGATATTTTGCGAAATTATTT
TGGCTGCTTTGACAGATTTAAATTCTGATTTTGAAGTCACATAGACTGGCGTTTCTAAAACAAAATATGC
TTGATAACCTTTATCAGATTTGATAATCATAGTAGGCATAAAACCTAAATCAATAGCGGTTGTTAAAATA
TCGCTTGCTGAAATAGTTTCTTTTGCCGTGTGAATATCAAAATCAATAAAGAAGGTATTGATTTGTCTTA
AATTGTTTTCAGAATGTCCTTTCGTGTATGAACGGTTTTCGTCTGCATACGTTCCATAACGATAAACGTT
GGGTGTCCAATGTGTAAATGTATCTTGATTTTCTTGAATCGCTTCCTCGGAAGTCAGAACAACACCACGA
CCGCCAATCATGCTTGATTTTGAGCGATACGCAAAAATAGCCCCTTTGCTTTTACCTGGCTTGGTAGTGA
TTGAGCGAATTTTACTATTTTTAAATTTGTACTTTAACAAGCCGTCATGAAGCACAGTTTCTACAACAAA
AGGGATATTCATTCAGCTGTTCTCCTTTCCTATAAATCCTATAAAATAGGTTGTTTAATTAACTTGGTTT
GCTTTTTCATTCAACTGTTTCAATATTGCATGTTTTGAAAAAGATTTTTTTCCTTTATAAGTCAATTTTT
TTCCACTAATCGAATAAATTATTTTGTTATTTTCTATTAACTTATATATATAATCTTCCCCCTCCGAAGA
AAAATACTTATCTGATTTTGTTTCTAAGTAGATATTTCTCTTTTCTAACTCTTTCTTAAACGTTTCTAGT
GTATAGATATTTGCTAATTTTCTTATCTCCAATAAACTATTTTTTATATAAGTTTTACATTCATCATGAT
TCATACAAACTCCACCTTCTATAAATGAATACAAAAAAAGCAATCAAACGATTTCCGATTGATTGCTTAA
CAATTCTTAAATTCAGTAGCTTAGATACTTGAAAACTCTCTGATTTCCCTATATAATGATAGTACGGTTA
TATACCGTCTTCAAACAAAGTTAATTAAATAACTTCTTACGAGGGAAGAGTTCATCTGACTAACTGATAA
GCGTTGGTTTGGCAATCTTATCGGGCTATGCATTTATAAAATGTCGTCAAACATTTTATAAATGTGTCAT
GGCTCTTTTTTCGTTTCTATTCAGTTCGTTGTTTCGTTATATCTAGTATACCGCTTTTAAAAAAAATAAG
CAACGATTTCGTGCATTATTCACACGAAGTCATTGCTTTTTTCTTCTTCCATTTCTAAATCCAATGTTAC
TTGTTCTGATTCTGTTTCTGGTTCTGGTTCTGTTGGCTCATTTGGGATTAAATCCACTACTAGCGTTGAG
TTAGTTAACTTTGCAATTTGTTCTAGTGTTTTTATGGTTGGATCTGATTTTCCTGATTCTATTCGTGAAT
AATTTGATCTACTCATTTCTAATTCTTGGGGTACCGCCAGCATTTCGGAAAAAAACCACGCTAAGGATTT
TTTCTATAAAAAGAGCCGTTATATTAAGAATAAAACGGCTCTTTTATACGTAAAGGACGTAAATTCATTT
GCCCAGTGTCATGTAATCCTTCAAATTTGTATTCTCCAAGAAAATTGATATGTTCCCATCCTAACGGCCA
CGCATATGGCATTAAATCTTCTCTAAATTCTCCTCTTGCTTTTAATTCTTCTACGGCTTTTTCCATATAT
ACAGTGTTCCACACACTTATAGCGTTAATAATTATGTTTAGTGCACTAGCTCTTTGTAACTGGTCTTGGA
GAGCACGTTCTCTAAATTCTCCACGTTGTCCAAAAAATATAATTCTAGCTAATGCATTGATTGCTTCTCC
TTTATTTAAACCTTTTTGAACCCGTCTCCTTACGGCTTTATTAGATATGTAATCCAGCGTAAAGAGGGTT
TTCTCGATTCGTCCCATTTCTCCAAGTGCTGTTGCGAGTTTATTTTGTCTTGCATATGATCCGAGCTTCC
CCATGATAAGAGCGCTAGGGACCTCTTTAGCTCCTTGGAAGCTGTCAGTAGTATACCTAATAATTTATCT
ACATTCCCTTTAGTAACGTGTAACTTTCCAAATTTACAAAAGCGACTCATAGAATTATTTCCTCCCGTTA
AATAATAGATAACTATTAAAAATAGACAATACTTGCTCATAAGTAACGGTACTTAAATTGTTTACTTTGG
CGTGTTTCATTGCTTGATGAAACTGATTTTTAGTAAACAGTTGACGATATTCTCGATTGACCCATTTTGA
AACAAAGTACGTATATAGCTTCCAATATTTATCTGGAACATCTGTGGTATGGCGGGTAAGTTTTATTAAG
ACACTGTTTACTTTTGGTTTAGGATGAAAGCATTCCGCTGGCAGCTTAAGCAATTGCTGAATCGAGACTT
GAGTGTGCAAGAGCAACCCTAGTGTTCGGTGAATATCCAAGGTACGCTTGTAGAATCCTTCTTCAACAAT
CAGATAGATGTCAGACGCATGGCTTTCAAAAACCACTTTTTTAATAATTTGTGTGCTTAAATGGTAAGGA
ATACTCCCAACAATTTTATACCTCTGTTTGTTAGGGAATTGAAACTGTAGAATATCTTGGTGAATTAAAG
TGACACGAGTATTCAGTTTTAATTTTTCTGACGATAAGTTGAATAGATGACTGTCTAATTCAATAGACGT
TACCTGTTTACTTATTTTAGCCAGTTTCGTCGTTAAATGCCCTTTACCTGTTCCAATTTCGTAAACGGTA
TCGGTTTCTTTTAAATTCAATTGTTTTATTATTTGGTTGAGTACTTTTTCACTCGTTAAAAAGTTTTGAG
AATATTTTATATTTTTGTTCATGTAATCACTCCTTCTTAATTACAAATTTTTAGCATCTAATTTAACTTC
AATTCCTATTATACAAAATTTTAAGATACTGCACTATCAACACACTCTTAAGTTTGCTTCTAAGTCTTAT
TTCCATAACTTCTTTTACGTTTCCGCCATTCTTTGCTGTTTCGATTTTTATGATATGGTGCAAGTCAGCA
CGAACACGAACCGTCTTATCTCCCATTATATCTTTTTTTGCACTGATTGGTGTATCATTTCGTTTTTCTT
TTTGTGCGCTTCTTGATAAAAGGGATAGTAATTCATTCCTGGTTGCAAATTTTGAAAACCGCTACGGATC
ACATCTTTTTCTAAACTATTGATCCATAGTCTTTTATACGTTTTATCTTTAGAAAAGGCATTTGCTTTAT
GAATGATCGACCAGGCAATGTTTTCGCCTTCTCTGTCGCTATCTGTTGCGACAATGATTGTATTTGCTTG
TTTTAAAAGTTCAGCAACAATTTTAAACTGCTTTTTTTTATCTGTTGCCACTTCAAAATCGTATCGATTC
TAGATTTAATTTAAAAGGATCTAGGTGAAGATCCTTTTTGATAATCTCATGACCAAAATCCCTTAACGTG
AGTTTTCGTTCCACTGAGCGTCAGACCCCGTAGAAAAGATCAAAGGATCTTCTTGAGATCCTTTTTTTCT
GCGCGTAATCTGCTGCTTGCAAACAAAAAAACCACCGCTACCAGCGGTGGTTTGTTTGCCGGATCAAGAG
CTACCAACTCTTTTTCCGAAGGTAACTGGCTTCAGCAGAGCGCAGATACCAAATACTGTTCTTCTAGTGT
AGCCGTAGTTAGGCCACCACTTCAAGAACTCTGTAGCACCGCCTACATACCTCGCTCTGCTAATCCTGTT
ACCAGTGGCTGCTGCCAGTGGCGATAAGTCGTGTCTTACCGGGTTGGACTCAAGACGATAGTTACCGGAT
AAGGCGCAGCGGTCGGGCTGAACGGGGGGTTCGTGCACACAGCCCAGCTTGGAGCGAACGACCTACACCG
AACTGAGATACCTACAGCGTGAGCTATGAGAAAGCGCCACGCTTCCCGAAGGGAGAAAGGCGGACAGGTA
TCCGGTAAGCGGCAGGGTCGGAACAGGAGAGCGCACGAGGGAGCTTCCAGGGGGAAACGCCTGGTATCTT
TATAGTCCTGTCGGGTTTCGCCACCTCTGACTTGAGCGTCGATTTTTGTGATGCTCGTCAGGGGGGCGGA
GCCTATGGAAAAACGCCAGCAACGCGGCCTTTTTACGGTTCCTGGCCTTTTGCTGGCCTTTTGCTCACAT
GTTCTTTCCTGCGTTATCCCCTGATTCTGTGGATAACCGTATTACCGCCTTTGAGTGAGCTGATACCGCT
CGCCGCAGCCGAACGACCGAGCGCAGCGAGTCAGTGAGCGAGGAAGCGGAAGAGCGTCTAGAATCGATAA
GCTTGGCTGCAGGTCGATAAGGCTATTGGTGTTTATGGCTCTCTTGGTCGTCAGACTGATGGGCCC
Features (pLannotate 1.2.2; 5 found; start..end, strand, type, name):
    765..2252    -  CDS            repS: REPS_STRPY - Protein predicted: Swiss-Prot protein existence level 4. Essential for replication. From Streptococcus pyogenes.
   2963..3178    -  CDS            copR (fragment): COPR_STRAG - Protein predicted: Swiss-Prot protein existence level 4. Involved in copy control of plasmid pIP501. From Streptococcus agalactiae.
   3247..3771    -  CDS            tnpA (fragment): TNPA_BACTU - Protein inferred from homology: Swiss-Prot protein existence level 3. Required for transposition of transposon Tn4430. From Bacillus thuringiensis.
   3838..4572    -  CDS            erm: ERM_STREE - Experimental evidence at protein level: Swiss-Prot protein existence level 1. This protein produces a dimethylation of the adenine residue at position 2085 in 23S rRNA, resulting in reduced affinity between ribosomes and macrolide-lincosamide-streptogramin B antibiotics. From Streptococcus pneumoniae.
   5233..5821    +  rep_origin     ori: high-copy-number ColE1/pMB1/pBR322/pUC origin of replication
