[The description below was written by a language model from this plasmid's Addgene catalogue record and pLannotate feature annotations shown in this document.]
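Description:
pIB184 (EM) is an empty E. coli–streptococcal shuttle plasmid of about 6.1 kb, intended for expressing cloned genes in streptococci. It is built on the pOri23 backbone, which derives from the pAMβ1 family of broad-host-range Gram-positive plasmids, and the record describes it as a theta-replicating vector. Consistent with that, both annotated sequence records (the depositor's sequence and the repository's sequencing result, which differ by only a few nucleotides and show the same parts in different orientation and numbering) contain a repS-like replication initiator gene and a fragment resembling the copR copy-control gene of pIP501-type plasmids. Together these provide replication in Gram-positive hosts. A ColE1/pMB1-type origin supports propagation in E. coli. The automated annotation labels this origin as high copy, but the catalogue entry lists the plasmid as low copy. A fragment with homology to a Tn4430-type tnpA transposition gene is also detected, probably a remnant of the parental plasmid rather than a functional element.

Selection relies on a single marker, an erm gene encoding a 23S rRNA adenine methylase. This enzyme confers resistance to erythromycin and other macrolide-lincosamide-streptogramin B antibiotics, and it serves in both E. coli and streptococci. The expression module consists of the P23 promoter upstream of a multiple cloning site designated MCS-A. Neither element was picked up by the automated feature tables, so their positions are not documented here. The vector carries no insert and no N- or C-terminal tags, so a cloned open reading frame is expressed in native form. It is typically used for plasmid-based gene expression in genetic studies of Streptococcus mutans and related species.
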