Addgene plasmid #90194: pIB184 (EM)
Purpose: (Empty Backbone) E. coli - Streptococci shuttle plasmid for gene expression in streptococci with P23 promoter
Depositing lab: Indranil Biswas. Depositing organization: University of Kansas Medical Center. Publication: Shuttle expression plasmids for genetic studies in Streptococcus mutans. Biswas I, Jha JK, Fromm N. Microbiology. 2008 Aug;154(Pt 8):2275-82. doi: 10.1099/mic.0.2008/019265-0. PubMed 18667560.
Backbone
  Vector backbone: pAMB1 (pORI23)
  Backbone manufacturer: Philippe Moreillon (PMID 10816506)
  Backbone size (bp): 6000
  Vector type: Bacterial Expression
  Tag / fusion protein: None (N terminal on backbone); None (C terminal on backbone)
Growth in bacteria
  Bacterial resistance: Erythromycin, 200 μg/mL
  Growth temperature: 37°C
  Growth strain: DH5alpha
  Copy number: Low Copy
Gene/Insert
  Gene/Insert name: None
  Tag / fusion protein: None (N terminal on backbone); None (C terminal on backbone)
Resource information
  A portion of this plasmid was derived from a plasmid made by: This plasmid is a theta vector containing MCS-A. The backbone of this vector is based on pOri23- Dr. Philippe Moreillon (Centre Hospitalier Universitaire Vaudois).
Terms and licenses: Academic/Nonprofit Terms; Industry Terms: Not Available to Industry
How to cite: pIB184 (EM) was a gift from Indranil Biswas (Addgene plasmid # 90194 ; http://n2t.net/addgene:90194 ; RRID:Addgene_90194)
